Addgene plasmid #201343: M_NLS 47kDa
Purpose: Nucleocytoplasmic transport probe
Depositing lab: Pere Roca-Cusachs. Depositing organization: Institut de Bioenginyeria de Catalunya (IBEC). Publication: Mechanical force application to the nucleus regulates nucleocytoplasmic transport. Andreu I, Granero-Moya I, Chahare NR, Clein K, Molina-Jordan M, Beedle AEM, Elosegui-Artola A, Abenza JF, Rossetti L, Trepat X, Raveh B, Roca-Cusachs P. Nat Cell Biol. 2022 Jun;24(6):896-905. doi: 10.1038/s41556-022-00927-7. Epub 2022 Jun 9. PubMed 35681009.
Backbone
  Vector backbone: pEGFP-C3
  Vector type: Mammalian Expression
Growth in bacteria
  Bacterial resistance: Kanamycin, 50 μg/mL
  Growth temperature: 37°C
  Growth strain: DH5alpha
  Copy number: High Copy
Gene/Insert
  Gene/Insert name: (NLS)SV40A5-EGFP-3PrA
  Species: Synthetic
  Cloning method: Ligation Independent Cloning
Terms and licenses: Academic/Nonprofit Terms; Industry Terms: Not Available to Industry
Depositor comments: Internal lab code: IG033/P286
How to cite: M_NLS 47kDa was a gift from Pere Roca-Cusachs (Addgene plasmid # 201343 ; http://n2t.net/addgene:201343 ; RRID:Addgene_201343)
