[The description below was written by a language model from this plasmid's Addgene catalogue record and pLannotate feature annotations shown in this document.]
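Description:
M_NLS 47kDa is a mammalian expression plasmid built on the pEGFP-C3 backbone that encodes a synthetic fluorescent probe for studying nucleocytoplasmic transport. It replicates in E. coli from a high-copy ColE1/pUC-type origin and is selected with kanamycin. The NeoR/KanR gene (Tn5 aminoglycoside phosphotransferase) sits behind both a bacterial bla promoter and the SV40 enhancer/early promoter and is followed by an HSV TK polyadenylation signal, so the same marker can also provide G418 selection in mammalian cells. An f1 origin is also present, along with short annotated fragments of ble and a bGH poly(A) signal that appear to be backbone remnants rather than functional units.

The payload, recorded as (NLS)SV40A5-EGFP-3PrA, is driven by the human CMV immediate early enhancer and promoter. The feature table shows an EGFP coding sequence followed directly by a fragment of Staphylococcus aureus protein A (spa), consistent with the three protein A domain repeats implied by "3PrA". A T7 terminator and a partial SV40 poly(A) signal lie downstream. The nuclear localisation signal is not annotated separately. By the insert name it is an SV40-derived NLS variant, and there is room for it in the unannotated stretch between the promoter and EGFP, although the record does not confirm its position.

In this design the NLS directs import into the nucleus, EGFP reports localisation, and the protein A repeats presumably act as inert bulk that sets the probe's molecular weight, with the name indicating about 47 kDa. The name also suggests it belongs to a series varying in NLS type and size, though the record does not define the "M" prefix. The associated work concerns how mechanical force on the nucleus regulates nucleocytoplasmic transport.
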