Features (pLannotate 1.2.2; 15 found; start..end, strand, type, name):
     15..318     +  enhancer       CMV enhancer: human cytomegalovirus immediate early enhancer
    319..522     +  promoter       CMV promoter: human cytomegalovirus (CMV) immediate early promoter
    609..1322    +  CDS            EGFP: EGFP is a basic (constitutively fluorescent) green fluorescent protein published in 1996, derived from Aequorea victoria. It is reported to be a rapidly-maturing weak dimer with moderate acid sensitivity.
   1278..1910    +  CDS            spa (fragment): SPA_STAAM - Experimental evidence at protein level: Swiss-Prot protein existence level 1. Plays a role in the inhibition of the host innate and adaptive immune responses. Possesses five immunoglobulin-binding domains that capture both the fragment crystallizable region (Fc region) and the Fab region (part of Ig that identifies antigen) of immunoglobulins (By similarity). In turn, Staphylococcus aureus is protected from phagocytic killing via inhibition of Ig Fc region. In addition, the host elicited B-cell response is prevented due to a decrease of antibody-secreting cell proliferation that en
   1932..1979    +  terminator     T7 terminator: transcription terminator for bacteriophage T7 RNA polymerase
   2004..2035    +  polyA_signal   SV40 poly(A) signal (fragment): SV40 polyadenylation signal
   2069..2497    -  rep_origin     f1 ori (sequence partly withheld): f1 bacteriophage origin of replication; arrow indicates direction of (+) strand synthesis
   2524..2628    +  promoter       AmpR promoter: bla
   2630..2987    +  promoter       SV40 promoter: SV40 enhancer and early promoter
   3022..3816    +  CDS            NeoR/KanR: aminoglycoside phosphotransferase from Tn5; aph(3')-II (or nptII); confers resistance to neomycin, kanamycin, and G418 (Geneticin®)
   3837..3989    +  CDS            ble (fragment): BLE_KLEPN - Experimental evidence at protein level: Swiss-Prot protein existence level 1. Binding protein with a strong affinity to the bleomycin family of antibiotics. Binds to CL990; an antimitotic-antibiotic compound. From Klebsiella pneumoniae.
   4048..4095    +  polyA_signal   HSV TK poly(A) signal: herpes simplex virus thymidine kinase polyadenylation signal (Cole and Stacy, 1985)
   4186..4202    -  polyA_signal   bGH poly(A) signal (fragment): bovine growth hormone polyadenylation signal
   4424..5012    +  rep_origin     ori: high-copy-number ColE1/pMB1/pBR322/pUC origin of replication
   5127..5172    +  enhancer       CMV enhancer (fragment): human cytomegalovirus immediate early enhancer
>Addgene plasmid #201343 | M_NLS 47kDa | addgene full sequence | sequence record 399086 | Addgene NGS Result
TATATGGAGTTCCGCGTTACATAACTTACGGTAAATGGCCCGCCTGGCTGACCGCCCAACGACCCCCGCC
CATTGACGTCAATAATGACGTATGTTCCCATAGTAACGCCAATAGGGACTTTCCATTGACGTCAATGGGT
GGAGTATTTACGGTAAACTGCCCACTTGGCAGTACATCAAGTGTATCATATGCCAAGTACGCCCCCTATT
GACGTCAATGACGGTAAATGGCCCGCCTGGCATTATGCCCAGTACATGACCTTATGGGACTTTCCTACTT
GGCAGTACATCTACGTATTAGTCATCGCTATTACCATGGTGATGCGGTTTTGGCAGTACATCAATGGGCG
TGGATAGCGGTTTGACTCACGGGGATTTCCAAGTCTCCACCCCATTGACGTCAATGGGAGTTTGTTTTGG
CACCAAAATCAACGGGACTTTCCAAAATGTCGTAACAACTCCGCCCCATTGACGCAAATGGGCGGTAGGC
GTGTACGGTGGGAGGTCTATATAAGCAGAGCTGGTTTAGTGAACCGTCAGATCCGCTAGCGCTACCGGTC
GCCACCATGGGCCCAAAAAAGAAAGCCAAAGTTGGAGGCGGGGGCAGCGTGAGCAAGGGCGAGGAGCTGT
TCACCGGGGTGGTGCCCATCCTGGTCGAGCTGGACGGCGACGTAAACGGCCACAAGTTCAGCGTGTCCGG
CGAGGGCGAGGGCGATGCCACCTACGGCAAGCTGACCCTGAAGTTCATCTGCACCACCGGCAAGCTGCCC
GTGCCCTGGCCCACCCTCGTGACCACCCTGACCTACGGCGTGCAGTGCTTCAGCCGCTACCCCGACCACA
TGAAGCAGCACGACTTCTTCAAGTCCGCCATGCCCGAAGGCTACGTCCAGGAGCGCACCATCTTCTTCAA
GGACGACGGCAACTACAAGACCCGCGCCGAGGTGAAGTTCGAGGGCGACACCCTGGTGAACCGCATCGAG
CTGAAGGGCATCGACTTCAAGGAGGACGGCAACATCCTGGGGCACAAGCTGGAGTACAACTACAACAGCC
ACAACGTCTATATCATGGCCGACAAGCAGAAGAACGGCATCAAGGTGAACTTCAAGATCCGCCACAACAT
CGAGGACGGCAGCGTGCAGCTCGCCGACCACTACCAGCAGAACACCCCCATCGGCGACGGCCCCGTGCTG
CTGCCCGACAACCACTACCTGAGCACCCAGTCCGCCCTGAGCAAAGACCCCAACGAGAAGCGCGATCACA
TGGTCCTGCTGGAGTTCGTGACCGCCGCCGGGATCACTCTCGGCATGGACGAGCTGTACAAGAAGCTTGC
TCAACAAAATGCTTTTTATCAAGTCTTAAATATGCCTAACTTAAATGCTGATCAACGCAATGGTTTTATC
CAAAGCCTTAAAGATGATCCAAGCCAAAGTGCTAACGTTTTAGGTGAAGCTCAAAAACTTAATGACTCTC
AAGCTCCAAAAGCTGATGCGCAACAAAATAACTTCAACAAAGATCAACAAAGCGCCTTCTATGAAATCTT
GAACATGCCTAACTTAAACGAAGCGCAACGTAACGGCTTCATTCAAAGTCTTAAAGACGACCCAAGCCAA
AGCACTAACGTTTTAGGTGAAGCTAAAAAATTAAACGAATCTCAAGCACCGAAAGCTGATAACAATTTCA
ACAAAGAACAACAAAATGCTTTCTATGAAATCTTGAATATGCCTAACTTAAACGAAGAACAACGCAATGG
TTTCATCCAAAGCTTAAAAGATGACCCAAGCCAAAGTGCTAACCTATTGTCAGAAGCTAAAAAGTTAAAT
GAATCTCAAGCACCGAAATAACTCGAGCACCACCACCACCACCACTGAGATCCGGCTGCTAACAAAGCCC
GAAAGGAAGCTGAGTTGGCTGCTGCCACCGCTGAGCAATAACTAGCATAACCCCTTGGGGCCTCTAAACG
GGTCTTGAGGGGTTTTTTGCTGAAAGGAGGAACTATATCCGGATGTGGTTTGTCCAAACTCATCAATGTA
TCTTAACGCGTAAATTGTAAGCGTTAATATTTTGTTAAAATTCGCGTTAAATTTTTGTTAAATCAGCTCA
TTTTTTAACCAATAGGCCGAAATCGGCAAAATCCCTTATAAATCAAAAGAATAGACCGAGATAGGGT
[37 nt withheld, positions 2168-2204]
AAAGAACGTGGACTCCAACGTCAAAGG
[49 nt withheld, positions 2232-2280]
T
[91 nt withheld, positions 2282-2372]
G
[124 nt withheld, positions 2374-2497]
CAGGTGGCACTTTTCGGGGAAATGTGCGCGGAACCCCTATTTGTTTATTTTTCTAAATACATTCAAATAT
GTATCCGCTCATGAGACAATAACCCTGATAAATGCTTCAATAATATTGAAAAAGGAAGAGTCCTGAGGCG
GAAAGAACCAGCTGTGGAATGTGTGTCAGTTAGGGTGTGGAAAGTCCCCAGGCTCCCCAGCAGGCAGAAG
TATGCAAAGCATGCATCTCAATTAGTCAGCAACCAGGTGTGGAAAGTCCCCAGGCTCCCCAGCAGGCAGA
AGTATGCAAAGCATGCATCTCAATTAGTCAGCAACCATAGTCCCGCCCCTAACTCCGCCCATCCCGCCCC
TAACTCCGCCCAGTTCCGCCCATTCTCCGCCCCATGGCTGACTAATTTTTTTTATTTATGCAGAGGCCGA
GGCCGCCTCGGCCTCTGAGCTATTCCAGAAGTAGTGAGGAGGCTTTTTTGGAGGCCTAGGCTTTTGCAAA
GATCGATCAAGAGACAGGATGAGGATCGTTTCGCATGATTGAACAAGATGGATTGCACGCAGGTTCTCCG
GCCGCTTGGGTGGAGAGGCTATTCGGCTATGACTGGGCACAACAGACAATCGGCTGCTCTGATGCCGCCG
TGTTCCGGCTGTCAGCGCAGGGGCGCCCGGTTCTTTTTGTCAAGACCGACCTGTCCGGTGCCCTGAATGA
ACTGCAAGACGAGGCAGCGCGGCTATCGTGGCTGGCCACGACGGGCGTTCCTTGCGCAGCTGTGCTCGAC
GTTGTCACTGAAGCGGGAAGGGACTGGCTGCTATTGGGCGAAGTGCCGGGGCAGGATCTCCTGTCATCTC
ACCTTGCTCCTGCCGAGAAAGTATCCATCATGGCTGATGCAATGCGGCGGCTGCATACGCTTGATCCGGC
TACCTGCCCATTCGACCACCAAGCGAAACATCGCATCGAGCGAGCACGTACTCGGATGGAAGCCGGTCTT
GTCGATCAGGATGATCTGGACGAAGAGCATCAGGGGCTCGCGCCAGCCGAACTGTTCGCCAGGCTCAAGG
CGAGCATGCCCGACGGCGAGGATCTCGTCGTGACCCATGGCGATGCCTGCTTGCCGAATATCATGGTGGA
AAATGGCCGCTTTTCTGGATTCATCGACTGTGGCCGGCTGGGTGTGGCGGACCGCTATCAGGACATAGCG
TTGGCTACCCGTGATATTGCTGAAGAGCTTGGCGGCGAATGGGCTGACCGCTTCCTCGTGCTTTACGGTA
TCGCCGCTCCCGATTCGCAGCGCATCGCCTTCTATCGCCTTCTTGACGAGTTCTTCTGAGCGGGACTCTG
GGGTTCGAAATGACCGACCAAGCGACGCCCAACCTGCCATCACGAGATTTCGATTCCACCGCCGCCTTCT
ATGAAAGGTTGGGCTTCGGAATCGTTTTCCGGGACGCCGGCTGGATGATCCTCCAGCGCGGGGATCTCAT
GCTGGAGTTCTTCGCCCACCCTAGGGGGAGGCTAACTGAAACACGGAAGGAGACAATACCGGAAGGAACC
CGCGCTATGACGGCAATAAAAAGACAGAATAAAACGCACGGTGTTGGGTCGTTTGTTCATAAACGCGGGG
TTCGGTCCCAGGGCTGGCACTCTGTCGATACCCCACCGAGACCCCATTGGGGCCAATACGCCCGCGTTTC
TTCCTTTTCCCCACCCCACCCCCCAAGTTCGGGTGAAGGCCCAGGGCTCGCAGCCAACGTCGGGGCGGCA
GGCCCTGCCATAGCCTCAGGTTACTCATATATACTTTAGATTGATTTAAAACTTCATTTTTAATTTAAAA
GGATCTAGGTGAAGATCCTTTTTGATAATCTCATGACCAAAATCCCTTAACGTGAGTTTTCGTTCCACTG
AGCGTCAGACCCCGTAGAAAAGATCAAAGGATCTTCTTGAGATCCTTTTTTTCTGCGCGTAATCTGCTGC
TTGCAAACAAAAAAACCACCGCTACCAGCGGTGGTTTGTTTGCCGGATCAAGAGCTACCAACTCTTTTTC
CGAAGGTAACTGGCTTCAGCAGAGCGCAGATACCAAATACTGTTCTTCTAGTGTAGCCGTAGTTAGGCCA
CCACTTCAAGAACTCTGTAGCACCGCCTACATACCTCGCTCTGCTAATCCTGTTACCAGTGGCTGCTGCC
AGTGGCGATAAGTCGTGTCTTACCGGGTTGGACTCAAGACGATAGTTACCGGATAAGGCGCAGCGGTCGG
GCTGAACGGGGGGTTCGTGCACACAGCCCAGCTTGGAGCGAACGACCTACACCGAACTGAGATACCTACA
GCGTGAGCTATGAGAAAGCGCCACGCTTCCCGAAGGGAGAAAGGCGGACAGGTATCCGGTAAGCGGCAGG
GTCGGAACAGGAGAGCGCACGAGGGAGCTTCCAGGGGGAAACGCCTGGTATCTTTATAGTCCTGTCGGGT
TTCGCCACCTCTGACTTGAGCGTCGATTTTTGTGATGCTCGTCAGGGGGGCGGAGCCTATGGAAAAACGC
CAGCAACGCGGCCTTTTTACGGTTCCTGGCCTTTTGCTGGCCTTTTGCTCACATGTTCTTTCCTGCGTTA
TCCCCTGATTCTGTGGATAACCGTATTACCGCCATGCATTAGTTATTAATAGTAATCAATTACGGGGTCA
TTAGTTCATAGCCCA
